Addgene plasmid #188764: pJT236 lenti pEF-rTetR(SE-G72P)-3XFLAG-CXXC1 PHD-T2A-mCherry-BSD-WPRE
Purpose: Lentiviral backbone containing CXXC1 PHD as a fusion with rTetR(SE-G72P)-3XFLAG
Depositing lab: Michael Bassik & Lacra Bintu. Depositing organization: Stanford University. Publication: Development of compact transcriptional effectors using high-throughput measurements in diverse contexts. Tycko J, Van MV, Aradhana, DelRosso N, Ye H, Yao D, Valbuena R, Vaughan-Jackson A, Xu X, Ludwig C, Spees K, Liu K, Gu M, Khare V, Mukund AX, Suzuki PH, Arana S, Zhang C, Du PP, Ornstein TS, Hess GT, Kamber RA, Qi LS, Khalil AS, Bintu L, Bassik MC. Nat Biotechnol. 2024 Nov 1. doi: 10.1038/s41587-024-02442-6. PubMed 39487265.
Backbone
  Vector backbone: pJT126
  Backbone manufacturer: Michael Bassik, Lacra Bintu, Addgene #161926
  Vector type: Mammalian Expression, Lentiviral
  Selectable markers: Blasticidin ; mCherry
Growth in bacteria
  Bacterial resistance: Ampicillin, 100 μg/mL
  Growth temperature: 37°C
  Growth strain: NEB Stable
  Copy number: High Copy
Gene/Insert
  Gene/Insert name: CXXC1 PHD
  Species: H. sapiens (human)
  Entrez Gene: CXXC1 (a.k.a. 2410002I16Rik, 5830420C16Rik, CFP1, CGBP, HsT2645, PCCX1, PHF18, SPP1, ZCGPC1, hCGBP)
  Promoter: pEF1a
  Tag / fusion protein: rTetR(SE-G72P)-3xFLAG (C terminal on backbone)
  Cloning method: Restriction Enzyme; 5′ cloning site unknown (unknown if destroyed)
Terms and licenses: Academic/Nonprofit Terms; Industry Terms: Not Available to Industry
How to cite: pJT236 lenti pEF-rTetR(SE-G72P)-3XFLAG-CXXC1 PHD-T2A-mCherry-BSD-WPRE was a gift from Michael Bassik & Lacra Bintu (Addgene plasmid # 188764 ; http://n2t.net/addgene:188764 ; RRID:Addgene_188764)
