[The description below was written by a language model from this plasmid's Addgene catalogue record and pLannotate feature annotations shown in this document.]
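Description:
pJT236 is a 9.2 kb HIV-1-based lentiviral transfer plasmid for mammalian expression, built on the pJT126 backbone. It is maintained in bacteria through a high-copy ColE1/pUC-type origin and an ampicillin resistance gene. The viral portion has a CMV enhancer/promoter fused to a truncated 5' LTR, which drives genomic RNA production in packaging cells. This is followed by the Ψ packaging signal with a gag fragment, the Rev response element for Rev-dependent nuclear export, and the cPPT/CTS. A WPRE that boosts transcript expression and a second truncated LTR lie downstream. A single loxP site is also annotated between the expression cassette and the WPRE, but the record does not explain its purpose.

The payload is one open reading frame driven by the constitutive EF-1α promoter. It begins with rTetR(SE-G72P), a reverse Tet repressor variant that the automated annotation matches as an rtTA3 fragment. Reverse TetR proteins bind tet operator sites in the presence of doxycycline. The rTetR is joined through a 3xFLAG epitope to the PHD finger domain of human CXXC1 (CFP1). The annotation tool matched this segment to the mouse orthologue, whereas the catalogue lists the insert as human. According to the plasmid name, a T2A peptide then separates the fusion from an mCherry–blasticidin S deaminase marker. Transduced cells can therefore be identified by red fluorescence and selected with blasticidin.

The design allows doxycycline-inducible recruitment of the CXXC1 PHD domain to a TetO-bearing reporter gene, so its effect on transcription can be measured. This fits the associated work on compact transcriptional effector domains. The FLAG tag allows detection of the fusion protein.
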