Features (pLannotate 1.2.2; 24 found; start..end, strand, type, name):
     57..256     +  promoter       CMV promoter: human cytomegalovirus (CMV) immediate early promoter
    274..454     +  LTR            5' LTR (truncated): truncated 5' long terminal repeat (LTR) from HIV-1
    501..626     +  misc_feature   HIV-1 Ψ: packaging signal of human immunodeficiency virus type 1
    610..948     +  CDS            HIV-1 gag (fragment): gag protein from human immunodeficiency virus 1; gag
   1123..1356    +  misc_feature   RRE: The Rev response element (RRE) of HIV-1 allows for Rev-dependent mRNA export from the nucleus to the cytoplasm.
   1733..1833    +  CDS            Rev (fragment): human immunodeficiency virus 1 (HIV-1) Rev protein; rev; enhances nuclear export of unspliced and incompletely spliced viral mRNAs
   1883..2000    +  misc_feature   cPPT/CTS: central polypurine tract and central termination sequence of HIV-1
   2111..3282    +  promoter       EF-1α promoter: strong constitutive promoter for human elongation factor EF-1α
   3293..3912    +  CDS            rtTA3 (fragment): reverse tetracycline transactivator 3 activates expression from Tet-responsive promoters in the presence of doxycycline
   3914..3979    +  CDS            3xFLAG: three tandem FLAG® epitope tags, followed by an enterokinase cleavage site
   4001..4264    +  CDS            Cxxc1 (fragment): CXXC1_MOUSE - Also known as Cgbp, Pccx1. Experimental evidence at protein level: Swiss-Prot protein existence level 1. Transcriptional activator that exhibits a unique DNA binding specificity for CpG unmethylated motifs with a preference for CpGG. From Mus musculus (Mouse).
   4304..5011    +  CDS            mCherry: mCherry is a basic (constitutively fluorescent) red fluorescent protein published in 2004, derived from Discosoma sp.. It is reported to be a very rapidly-maturing monomer with low acid sensitivity.
   5030..5428    +  CDS            BSD: blasticidin S deaminase; Aspergillus terreus BSD; confers resistance to blasticidin
   5448..5481    +  protein_bind   loxP: Cre-mediated recombination occurs in the 8-bp core sequence (GCATACAT). Cre recombinase
   5514..5537    +  misc_feature   MCS (fragment): pBluescript multiple cloning site
   5537..6125    +  misc_feature   WPRE: woodchuck hepatitis virus posttranscriptional regulatory element
   6126..6145    +  misc_feature   MCS (fragment): pBluescript multiple cloning site
   6147..6647    +  CDS            nef (fragment): NEF_HV1LA - Experimental evidence at protein level: Swiss-Prot protein existence level 1. Extracellular Nef protein targets CD4(+) T-lymphocytes for apoptosis by interacting with CXCR4 surface receptors. From Human immunodeficiency virus type 1 group M subtype B (isolate Lai) (HIV-1).
   6654..6834    +  LTR            5' LTR (truncated): truncated 5' long terminal repeat (LTR) from HIV-1
   6896..7484    -  rep_origin     ori: high-copy-number ColE1/pMB1/pBR322/pUC origin of replication
   7655..8515    -  CDS            AmpR: β-lactamase; bla; confers resistance to ampicillin, carbenicillin, and related antibiotics
   8516..8620    -  promoter       AmpR promoter: bla
   8679..8731    -  misc_feature   bom (fragment): basis of mobility region from pBR322
   8886..56      +  enhancer       CMV enhancer (across the origin): human cytomegalovirus immediate early enhancer
>Addgene plasmid #188764 | pJT236 lenti pEF-rTetR(SE-G72P)-3XFLAG-CXXC1 PHD-T2A-mCherry-BSD-WPRE | addgene full sequence | sequence record 371433 | Addgene NGS Result
TATGGGACTTTCCTACTTGGCAGTACATCTACGTATTAGTCATCGCTATTACCATGGTGATGCGGTTTTG
GCAGTACATCAATGGGCGTGGATAGCGGTTTGACTCACGGGGATTTCCAAGTCTCCACCCCATTGACGTC
AATGGGAGTTTGTTTTGGCACCAAAATCAACGGGACTTTCCAAAATGTCGTAACAACTCCGCCCCATTGA
CGCAAATGGGCGGTAGGCGTGTACGGTGGGAGGTCTATATAAGCAGCGCGTTTTGCCTGTACTGGGTCTC
TCTGGTTAGACCAGATCTGAGCCTGGGAGCTCTCTGGCTAACTAGGGAACCCACTGCTTAAGCCTCAATA
AAGCTTGCCTTGAGTGCTTCAAGTAGTGTGTGCCCGTCTGTTGTGTGACTCTGGTAACTAGAGATCCCTC
AGACCCTTTTAGTCAGTGTGGAAAATCTCTAGCAGTGGCGCCCGAACAGGGACTTGAAAGCGAAAGGGAA
ACCAGAGGAGCTCTCTCGACGCAGGACTCGGCTTGCTGAAGCGCGCACGGCAAGAGGCGAGGGGCGGCGA
CTGGTGAGTACGCCAAAAATTTTGACTAGCGGAGGCTAGAAGGAGAGAGATGGGTGCGAGAGCGTCAGTA
TTAAGCGGGGGAGAATTAGATCGCGATGGGAAAAAATTCGGTTAAGGCCAGGGGGAAAGAAAAAATATAA
ATTAAAACATATAGTATGGGCAAGCAGGGAGCTAGAACGATTCGCAGTTAATCCTGGCCTGTTAGAAACA
TCAGAAGGCTGTAGACAAATACTGGGACAGCTACAACCATCCCTTCAGACAGGATCAGAAGAACTTAGAT
CATTATATAATACAGTAGCAACCCTCTATTGTGTGCATCAAAGGATAGAGATAAAAGACACCAAGGAAGC
TTTAGACAAGATAGAGGAAGAGCAAAACAAAAGTAAGACCACCGCACAGCAAGCGGCCGGCCGCTGATCT
TCAGACCTGGAGGAGGAGATATGAGGGACAATTGGAGAAGTGAATTATATAAATATAAAGTAGTAAAAAT
TGAACCATTAGGAGTAGCACCCACCAAGGCAAAGAGAAGAGTGGTGCAGAGAGAAAAAAGAGCAGTGGGA
ATAGGAGCTTTGTTCCTTGGGTTCTTGGGAGCAGCAGGAAGCACTATGGGCGCAGCGTCAATGACGCTGA
CGGTACAGGCCAGACAATTATTGTCTGGTATAGTGCAGCAGCAGAACAATTTGCTGAGGGCTATTGAGGC
GCAACAGCATCTGTTGCAACTCACAGTCTGGGGCATCAAGCAGCTCCAGGCAAGAATCCTGGCTGTGGAA
AGATACCTAAAGGATCAACAGCTCCTGGGGATTTGGGGTTGCTCTGGAAAACTCATTTGCACCACTGCTG
TGCCTTGGAATGCTAGTTGGAGTAATAAATCTCTGGAACAGATTTGGAATCACACGACCTGGATGGAGTG
GGACAGAGAAATTAACAATTACACAAGCTTAATACACTCCTTAATTGAAGAATCGCAAAACCAGCAAGAA
AAGAATGAACAAGAATTATTGGAATTAGATAAATGGGCAAGTTTGTGGAATTGGTTTAACATAACAAATT
GGCTGTGGTATATAAAATTATTCATAATGATAGTAGGAGGCTTGGTAGGTTTAAGAATAGTTTTTGCTGT
ACTTTCTATAGTGAATAGAGTTAGGCAGGGATATTCACCATTATCGTTTCAGACCCACCTCCCAACCCCG
AGGGGACCCGACAGGCCCGAAGGAATAGAAGAAGAAGGTGGAGAGAGAGACAGAGACAGATCCATTCGAT
TAGTGAACGGATCGGCACTGCGTGCGCCAATTCTGCAGACAAATGGCAGTATTCATCCACAATTTTAAAA
GAAAAGGGGGGATTGGGGGGTACAGTGCAGGGGAAAGAATAGTAGACATAATAGCAACAGACATACAAAC
TAAAGAATTACAAAAACAAATTACAAAAATTCAAAATTTTCGGGTTTATTACAGGGACAGCAGAGATCCA
GTTTGGTTAGTACCGGGCCCGCTCTAGAGATCCCATTTGACTCAGGCGGCCGCGTGGATAACCGTATTAC
CGCCATGCATGTGCCCGTCAGTGGGCAGAGCGCACATCGCCCACAGTCCCCGAGAAGTTGGGGGGAGGGG
TCGGCAATTGAACCGGTGCCTAGAGAAGGTGGCGCGGGGTAAACTGGGAAAGTGATGTCGTGTACTGGCT
CCGCCTTTTTCCCGAGGGTGGGGGAGAACCGTATATAAGTGCAGTAGTCGCCGTGAACGTTCTTTTTCGC
AACGGGTTTGCCGCCAGAACACAGGTAAGTGCCGTGTGTGGTTCCCGCGGGCCTGGCCTCTTTACGGGTT
ATGGCCCTTGCGTGCCTTGAATTACTTCCACCTGGCTGCAGTACGTGATTCTTGATCCCGAGCTTCGGGT
TGGAAGTGGGTGGGAGAGTTCGAGGCCTTGCGCTTAAGGAGCCCCTTCGCCTCGTGCTTGAGTTGAGGCC
TGGCCTGGGCGCTGGGGCCGCCGCGTGCGAATCTGGTGGCACCTTCGCGCCTGTCTCGCTGCTTTCGATA
AGTCTCTAGCCATTTAAAATTTTTGATGACCTGCTGCGACGCTTTTTTTCTGGCAAGATAGTCTTGTAAA
TGCGGGCCAAGATCTGCACACTGGTATTTCGGTTTTTGGGGCCGCGGGCGGCGACGGGGCCCGTGCGTCC
CAGCGCACATGTTCGGCGAGGCGGGGCCTGCGAGCGCGGCCACCGAGAATCGGACGGGGGTAGTCTCAAG
CTGGCCGGCCTGCTCTGGTGCCTGGCCTCGCGCCGCCGTGTATCGCCCCGCCCTGGGCGGCAAGGCTGGC
CCGGTCGGCACCAGTTGCGTGAGCGGAAAGATGGCCGCTTCCCGGCCCTGCTGCAGGGAGCTCAAAATGG
AGGACGCGGCGCTCGGGAGAGCGGGCGGGTGAGTCACCCACACAAAGGAAAAGGGCCTTTCCGTCCTCAG
CCGTCGCTTCATGTGACTCCACGGAGTACCGGGCGCCGTCCAGGCACCTCGATTAGTTCTCGCGCTTTTG
GAGTACGTCGTCTTTAGGTTGGGGGGAGGGGTTTTATGCGATGGAGTTTCCCCACACTGAGTGGGTGGAG
ACTGAAGTTAGGCCAGCTTGGCACTTGATGTAATTCTCCTTGGAATTTGCCCTTTTTGAGTTTGGATCTT
GGTTCATTCTCAAGCCTCAGACAGTGGTTCAAAGTTTTTTTCTTCCATTTCAGGTGTCGTGAGCTAGCCA
CCATGTCTAGACTGGACAAGAGCAAAATAATAAACGGAGCTCTGGAATTACTCAATGGTGTCGGTATCGA
AGGCCTGACGACAAGGAAACTCGCTCAAAAGCTGGGAGTTGAGCAGCCTACCCTGTACTGGCACGTGAAG
AACAAGCGGGCCCTGCTCGATGCCCTGCCAATCGAGATGCTGGACAGGCATCATACCCACTCCTGCCCCC
TGGAACCCGAGTCATGGCAAGACTTTCTGCGGAACAACGCCAAGTCATACCGCTGTGCTCTCCTCTCACA
TCGCGACGGGGCTAAAGTGCATCTCGGCACCCGCCCAACAGAGAAACAGTACGAAACCCTGGAAAATCAG
CTCGCGTTCCTGTGTCAGCAAGGCTTCTCCCTGGAGAACGCACTGTACGCTCTGTCCGCCGTGGGCCACT
TTACACTGGGCTGCGTATTGGAGGAACAGGAGCATCAAGTAGCAAAAGAGGAAAGAGAGACACCTACCAC
CGATTCTATGCCCCCACTTCTGAAACAAGCAATTGAGCTGTTCGACCGGCAGGGAGCCGAACCTGCCTTC
CTTTTCGGCCTGGAACTAATCATATGTGGCCTGGAGAAACAGCTAAAGTGCGAAAGCGGCGGTGACTACA
AAGACCATGACGGTGATTATAAAGATCATGACATCGACTACAAGGATGACGATGACAAGGGTGGATCCGG
ATCAGGCTCCGCCGGCGAGGACAGCAAGAGCGAGAACGGCGAGAACGCCCCCATCTACTGCATCTGCAGA
AAGCCCGACATCAACTGCTTCATGATCGGCTGCGACAACTGCAACGAGTGGTTCCACGGCGACTGCATCA
GAATCACCGAGAAGATGGCCAAGGCCATCAGAGAGTGGTACTGCAGAGAGTGCAGAGAGAAGGACCCCAA
GCTGGAGATCAGATACAGACACAAGAAGAGCAGAGAGAGAGGATCTGGAGAGGGAAGGGGAAGCCTCCTA
ACTTGCGGAGATGTCGAGGAGAATCCTGGCCCAATGGTGAGCAAGGGCGAGGAGGATAACATGGCCATCA
TCAAGGAGTTCATGCGCTTCAAGGTGCACATGGAGGGCTCCGTGAACGGCCACGAGTTCGAGATCGAGGG
CGAGGGCGAGGGCCGCCCCTACGAGGGCACCCAGACCGCCAAGCTGAAGGTGACCAAGGGTGGCCCCCTG
CCCTTCGCCTGGGACATCCTGTCCCCTCAGTTCATGTACGGCTCCAAGGCCTACGTGAAGCACCCCGCCG
ACATCCCCGACTACTTGAAGCTGTCCTTCCCCGAGGGCTTCAAGTGGGAGCGCGTGATGAACTTCGAGGA
CGGCGGCGTGGTGACCGTGACCCAGGACTCCTCCCTGCAGGACGGCGAGTTCATCTACAAGGTGAAGCTG
CGCGGCACCAACTTCCCCTCCGACGGCCCCGTAATGCAGAAGAAGACCATGGGCTGGGAGGCCTCCTCCG
AGCGGATGTACCCCGAGGACGGCGCCCTGAAGGGCGAGATCAAGCAGAGGCTGAAGCTGAAGGACGGCGG
CCACTACGACGCTGAGGTCAAGACCACCTACAAGGCCAAGAAGCCCGTGCAGCTGCCCGGCGCCTACAAC
GTCAACATCAAGTTGGACATCACCTCCCACAACGAGGACTACACCATCGTGGAACAGTACGAACGCGCCG
AGGGCCGCCACTCCACCGGCGGCATGGACGAGCTGTACAAGGGTAGCGGCAGCGGTAGCATGGCCAAGCC
TTTGTCTCAAGAAGAATCCACCCTCATTGAAAGAGCAACGGCTACAATCAACAGCATCCCCATCTCTGAA
GACTACAGCGTCGCCAGCGCAGCTCTCTCTAGCGACGGCCGCATCTTCACTGGTGTCAATGTATATCATT
TTACTGGGGGACCTTGTGCAGAACTCGTGGTGCTGGGCACTGCTGCTGCTGCGGCAGCTGGCAACCTGAC
TTGTATCGTCGCGATCGGAAATGAGAACAGGGGCATCTTGAGCCCCTGCGGACGGTGCCGACAGGTGCTT
CTCGATCTGCATCCTGGGATCAAAGCCATAGTGAAGGACAGTGATGGACAGCCGACGGCAGTTGGGATTC
GTGAATTGCTGCCCTCTGGTTATGTGTGGGAGGGCTAAGAATTCGTCGAGGGACCTAATAACTTCGTATA
GCATACATTATACGAAGTTATACATGTTTAAGGGTTCCGGTTCCACTAGGTACAATTCGATATCAAGCTT
ATCGATAATCAACCTCTGGATTACAAAATTTGTGAAAGATTGACTGGTATTCTTAACTATGTTGCTCCTT
TTACGCTATGTGGATACGCTGCTTTAATGCCTTTGTATCATGCTATTGCTTCCCGTATGGCTTTCATTTT
CTCCTCCTTGTATAAATCCTGGTTGCTGTCTCTTTATGAGGAGTTGTGGCCCGTTGTCAGGCAACGTGGC
GTGGTGTGCACTGTGTTTGCTGACGCAACCCCCACTGGTTGGGGCATTGCCACCACCTGTCAGCTCCTTT
CCGGGACTTTCGCTTTCCCCCTCCCTATTGCCACGGCGGAACTCATCGCCGCCTGCCTTGCCCGCTGCTG
GACAGGGGCTCGGCTGTTGGGCACTGACAATTCCGTGGTGTTGTCGGGGAAATCATCGTCCTTTCCTTGG
CTGCTCGCCTGTGTTGCCACCTGGATTCTGCGCGGGACGTCCTTCTGCTACGTCCCTTCGGCCCTCAATC
CAGCGGACCTTCCTTCCCGCGGCCTGCTGCCGGCTCTGCGGCCTCTTCCGCGTCTTCGCCTTCGCCCTCA
GACGAGTCGGATCTCCCTTTGGGCCGCCTCCCCGCATCGATACCGTCGACCTCGATCGAGACCTAGAAAA
ACATGGAGCAATCACAAGTAGCAATACAGCAGCTACCAATGCTGATTGTGCCTGGCTAGAAGCACAAGAG
GAGGAGGAGGTGGGTTTTCCAGTCACACCTCAGGTACCTTTAAGACCAATGACTTACAAGGCAGCTGTAG
ATCTTAGCCACTTTTTAAAAGAAAAGGGGGGACTGGAAGGGCTAATTCACTCCCAACGAAGACAAGATAT
CCTTGATCTGTGGATCTACCACACACAAGGCTACTTCCCTGATTGGCAGAACTACACACCAGGGCCAGGG
ATCAGATATCCACTGACCTTTGGATGGTGCTACAAGCTAGTACCAGTTGAGCAAGAGAAGGTAGAAGAAG
CCAATGAAGGAGAGAACACCCGCTTGTTACACCCTGTGAGCCTGCATGGGATGGATGACCCGGAGAGAGA
AGTATTAGAGTGGAGGTTTGACAGCCGCCTAGCATTTCATCACATGGCCCGAGAGCTGCATCCGGACTGT
ACTGGGTCTCTCTGGTTAGACCAGATCTGAGCCTGGGAGCTCTCTGGCTAACTAGGGAACCCACTGCTTA
AGCCTCAATAAAGCTTGCCTTGAGTGCTTCAAGTAGTGTGTGCCCGTCTGTTGTGTGACTCTGGTAACTA
GAGATCCCTCAGACCCTTTTAGTCAGTGTGGAAAATCTCTAGCAGCATGTGAGCAAAAGGCCAGCAAAAG
GCCAGGAACCGTAAAAAGGCCGCGTTGCTGGCGTTTTTCCATAGGCTCCGCCCCCCTGACGAGCATCACA
AAAATCGACGCTCAAGTCAGAGGTGGCGAAACCCGACAGGACTATAAAGATACCAGGCGTTTCCCCCTGG
AAGCTCCCTCGTGCGCTCTCCTGTTCCGACCCTGCCGCTTACCGGATACCTGTCCGCCTTTCTCCCTTCG
GGAAGCGTGGCGCTTTCTCATAGCTCACGCTGTAGGTATCTCAGTTCGGTGTAGGTCGTTCGCTCCAAGC
TGGGCTGTGTGCACGAACCCCCCGTTCAGCCCGACCGCTGCGCCTTATCCGGTAACTATCGTCTTGAGTC
CAACCCGGTAAGACACGACTTATCGCCACTGGCAGCAGCCACTGGTAACAGGATTAGCAGAGCGAGGTAT
GTAGGCGGTGCTACAGAGTTCTTGAAGTGGTGGCCTAACTACGGCTACACTAGAAGAACAGTATTTGGTA
TCTGCGCTCTGCTGAAGCCAGTTACCTTCGGAAAAAGAGTTGGTAGCTCTTGATCCGGCAAACAAACCAC
CGCTGGTAGCGGTGGTTTTTTTGTTTGCAAGCAGCAGATTACGCGCAGAAAAAAAGGATCTCAAGAAGAT
CCTTTGATCTTTTCTACGGGGTCTGACGCTCAGTGGAACGAAAACTCACGTTAAGGGATTTTGGTCATGA
GATTATCAAAAAGGATCTTCACCTAGATCCTTTTAAATTAAAAATGAAGTTTTAAATCAATCTAAAGTAT
ATATGAGTAAACTTGGTCTGACAGTTACCAATGCTTAATCAGTGAGGCACCTATCTCAGCGATCTGTCTA
TTTCGTTCATCCATAGTTGCCTGACTCCCCGTCGTGTAGATAACTACGATACGGGAGGGCTTACCATCTG
GCCCCAGTGCTGCAATGATACCGCGAGACCCACGCTCACCGGCTCCAGATTTATCAGCAATAAACCAGCC
AGCCGGAAGGGCCGAGCGCAGAAGTGGTCCTGCAACTTTATCCGCCTCCATCCAGTCTATTAATTGTTGC
CGGGAAGCTAGAGTAAGTAGTTCGCCAGTTAATAGTTTGCGCAACGTTGTTGCCATTGCTACAGGCATCG
TGGTGTCACGCTCGTCGTTTGGTATGGCTTCATTCAGCTCCGGTTCCCAACGATCAAGGCGAGTTACATG
ATCCCCCATGTTGTGCAAAAAAGCGGTTAGCTCCTTCGGTCCTCCGATCGTTGTCAGAAGTAAGTTGGCC
GCAGTGTTATCACTCATGGTTATGGCAGCACTGCATAATTCTCTTACTGTCATGCCATCCGTAAGATGCT
TTTCTGTGACTGGTGAGTACTCAACCAAGTCATTCTGAGAATAGTGTATGCGGCGACCGAGTTGCTCTTG
CCCGGCGTCAATACGGGATAATACCGCGCCACATAGCAGAACTTTAAAAGTGCTCATCATTGGAAAACGT
TCTTCGGGGCGAAAACTCTCAAGGATCTTACCGCTGTTGAGATCCAGTTCGATGTAACCCACTCGTGCAC
CCAACTGATCTTCAGCATCTTTTACTTTCACCAGCGTTTCTGGGTGAGCAAAAACAGGAAGGCAAAATGC
CGCAAAAAAGGGAATAAGGGCGACACGGAAATGTTGAATACTCATACTCTTCCTTTTTCAATATTATTGA
AGCATTTATCAGGGTTATTGTCTCATGAGCGGATACATATTTGAATGTATTTAGAAAAATAAACAAATAG
GGGTTCCGCGCACATTTCCCCGAAAAGTGCCACCTGACGTCGACGGATCGGGAGATCTCCCGATCCCCTA
TGGTGCACTCTCAGTACAATCTGCTCTGATGCCGCATAGTTAAGCCAGTATCTGCTCCCTGCTTGTGTGT
TGGAGGTCGCTGAGTAGTGCGCGAGCAAAATTTAAGCTACAACAAGGCAAGGCTTGACCGACAATTGCAT
GAAGAATCTGCTTAGGGTTAGGCGTTTTGCGCTGCTTCGCGATGTACGGGCCAGATATACGCGTTGACAT
TGATTATTGACTAGTTATTAATAGTAATCAATTACGGGGTCATTAGTTCATAGCCCATATATGGAGTTCC
GCGTTACATAACTTACGGTAAATGGCCCGCCTGGCTGACCGCCCAACGACCCCCGCCCATTGACGTCAAT
AATGACGTATGTTCCCATAGTAACGCCAATAGGGACTTTCCATTGACGTCAATGGGTGGAGTATTTACGG
TAAACTGCCCACTTGGCAGTACATCAAGTGTATCATATGCCAAGTACGCCCCCTATTGACGTCAATGACG
GTAAATGGCCCGCCTGGCATTATGCCCAGTACATGACCT
